>Addgene plasmid #136528 | pSLIK_hygro_3xflag_Luciferase | depositor full sequence | sequence record 263391 | pSLIK_hygro_3xflag_Luciferase sequence 14366 bps
GTCGACGGATCGGGAGATCTCCCGATCCCCTATGGTGCACTCTCAGTACAATCTGCTCTGATGCCGCATA
GTTAAGCCAGTATCTGCTCCCTGCTTGTGTGTTGGAGGTCGCTGAGTAGTGCGCGAGCAAAATTTAAGCT
ACAACAAGGCAAGGCTTGACCGACAATTGCATGAAGAATCTGCTTAGGGTTAGGCGTTTTGCGCTGCTTC
GCGATGTACGGGCCAGATATACGCGTTGACATTGATTATTGACTAGTTATTAATAGTAATCAATTACGGG
GTCATTAGTTCATAGCCCATATATGGAGTTCCGCGTTACATAACTTACGGTAAATGGCCCGCCTGGCTGA
CCGCCCAACGACCCCCGCCCATTGACGTCAATAATGACGTATGTTCCCATAGTAACGCCAATAGGGACTT
TCCATTGACGTCAATGGGTGGAGTATTTACGGTAAACTGCCCACTTGGCAGTACATCAAGTGTATCATAT
GCCAAGTACGCCCCCTATTGACGTCAATGACGGTAAATGGCCCGCCTGGCATTATGCCCAGTACATGACC
TTATGGGACTTTCCTACTTGGCAGTACATCTACGTATTAGTCATCGCTATTACCATGGTGATGCGGTTTT
GGCAGTACATCAATGGGCGTGGATAGCGGTTTGACTCACGGGGATTTCCAAGTCTCCACCCCATTGACGT
CAATGGGAGTTTGTTTTGGCACCAAAATCAACGGGACTTTCCAAAATGTCGTAACAACTCCGCCCCATTG
ACGCAAATGGGCGGTAGGCGTGTACGGTGGGAGGTCTATATAAGCAGCGCGTTTTGCCTGTACTGGGTCT
CTCTGGTTAGACCAGATCTGAGCCTGGGAGCTCTCTGGCTAACTAGGGAACCCACTGCTTAAGCCTCAAT
AAAGCTTGCCTTGAGTGCTTCAAGTAGTGTGTGCCCGTCTGTTGTGTGACTCTGGTAACTAGAGATCCCT
CAGACCCTTTTAGTCAGTGTGGAAAATCTCTAGCAGTGGCGCCCGAACAGGGACTTGAAAGCGAAAGGGA
AACCAGAGGAGCTCTCTCGACGCAGGACTCGGCTTGCTGAAGCGCGCACGGCAAGAGGCGAGGGGCGGCG
ACTGGTGAGTACGCCAAAAATTTTGACTAGCGGAGGCTAGAAGGAGAGAGATGGGTGCGAGAGCGTCAGT
ATTAAGCGGGGGAGAATTAGATCGCGATGGGAAAAAATTCGGTTAAGGCCAGGGGGAAAGAAAAAATATA
AATTAAAACATATAGTATGGGCAAGCAGGGAGCTAGAACGATTCGCAGTTAATCCTGGCCTGTTAGAAAC
ATCAGAAGGCTGTAGACAAATACTGGGACAGCTACAACCATCCCTTCAGACAGGATCAGAAGAACTTAGA
TCATTATATAATACAGTAGCAACCCTCTATTGTGTGCATCAAAGGATAGAGATAAAAGACACCAAGGAAG
CTTTAGACAAGATAGAGGAAGAGCAAAACAAAAGTAAGACCACCGCACAGCAAGCGGCCGCTGATCTTCA
GACCTGGAGGAGGAGATATGAGGGACAATTGGAGAAGTGAATTATATAAATATAAAGTAGTAAAAATTGA
ACCATTAGGAGTAGCACCCACCAAGGCAAAGAGAAGAGTGGTGCAGAGAGAAAAAAGAGCAGTGGGAATA
GGAGCTTTGTTCCTTGGGTTCTTGGGAGCAGCAGGAAGCACTATGGGCGCAGCGTCAATGACGCTGACGG
TACAGGCCAGACAATTATTGTCTGGTATAGTGCAGCAGCAGAACAATTTGCTGAGGGCTATTGAGGCGCA
ACAGCATCTGTTGCAACTCACAGTCTGGGGCATCAAGCAGCTCCAGGCAAGAATCCTGGCTGTGGAAAGA
TACCTAAAGGATCAACAGCTCCTGGGGATTTGGGGTTGCTCTGGAAAACTCATTTGCACCACTGCTGTGC
CTTGGAATGCTAGTTGGAGTAATAAATCTCTGGAACAGATTTGGAATCACACGACCTGGATGGAGTGGGA
CAGAGAAATTAACAATTACACAAGCTTAATACACTCCTTAATTGAAGAATCGCAAAACCAGCAAGAAAAG
AATGAACAAGAATTATTGGAATTAGATAAATGGGCAAGTTTGTGGAATTGGTTTAACATAACAAATTGGC
TGTGGTATATAAAATTATTCATAATGATAGTAGGAGGCTTGGTAGGTTTAAGAATAGTTTTTGCTGTACT
TTCTATAGTGAATAGAGTTAGGCAGGGATATTCACCATTATCGTTTCAGACCCACCTCCCAACCCCGAGG
GGACCCGACAGGCCCGAAGGAATAGAAGAAGAAGGTGGAGAGAGAGACAGAGACAGATCCATTCGATTAG
TGAACGGATCGGCACTGCGTGCGCCAATTCTGCAGACAAATGGCAGTATTCATCCACAATTTTAAAAGAA
AAGGGGGGATTGGGGGGTACAGTGCAGGGGAAAGAATAGTAGACATAATAGCAACAGACATACAAACTAA
AGAATTACAAAAACAAATTACAAAAATTCAAAATTTTCGGGTTTATTACAGGGACAGCAGAGATCCAGTT
TGGTTAATTCTAGACAGTTATCAACAAGTTTGTACAAAAAAGCAGGCTTTAAAGGAACCAATTCAGTCGA
CTGGATCCCGAGTTTACTCCCTATCAGTGATAGAGAACGTATGTCGAGTTTACTCCCTATCAGTGATAGA
GAACGATGTCGAGTTTACTCCCTATCAGTGATAGAGAACGTATGTCGAGTTTACTCCCTATCAGTGATAG
AGAACGTATGTCGAGTTTACTCCCTATCAGTGATAGAGAACGTATGTCGAGTTTATCCCTATCAGTGATA
GAGAACGTATGTCGAGTTTACTCCCTATCAGTGATAGAGAACGTATGTCGAGGTAGGCGTGTACGGTGGG
AGGCCTATATAAGCAGAGCTCGTTTAGTGAACCGTCAGATCGCCACTAGTATGGACTACAAAGACCATGA
CGGTGATTATAAAGATCATGACATCGATTACAAGGATGACGATGACAAGATGGAAGACGCCAAAAACATA
AAGAAAGGCCCGGCGCCATTCTATCCGCTGGAAGATGGAACCGCTGGAGAGCAACTGCATAAGGCTATGA
AGAGATACGCCCTGGTTCCTGGAACAATTGCTTTTACAGATGCACATATCGAGGTGGACATCACTTACGC
TGAGTACTTCGAAATGTCCGTTCGGTTGGCAGAAGCTATGAAACGATATGGGCTGAATACAAATCACAGA
ATCGTCGTATGCAGTGAAAACTCTCTTCAATTCTTTATGCCGGTGTTGGGCGCGTTATTTATCGGAGTTG
CAGTTGCGCCCGCGAACGACATTTATAATGAACGTGAATTGCTCAACAGTATGGGCATTTCGCAGCCTAC
CGTGGTGTTCGTTTCCAAAAAGGGGTTGCAAAAAATTTTGAACGTGCAAAAAAAGCTCCCAATCATCCAA
AAAATTATTATCATGGATTCTAAAACGGATTACCAGGGATTTCAGTCGATGTACACGTTCGTCACATCTC
ATCTACCTCCCGGTTTTAATGAATACGATTTTGTGCCAGAGTCCTTCGATAGGGACAAGACAATTGCACT
GATCATGAACTCCTCTGGATCTACTGGTCTGCCTAAAGGTGTCGCTCTGCCTCATAGAACTGCCTGCGTG
AGATTCTCGCATGCCAGAGATCCTATTTTTGGCAATCAAATCATTCCGGATACTGCGATTTTAAGTGTTG
TTCCATTCCATCACGGTTTTGGAATGTTTACTACACTCGGATATTTGATATGTGGATTTCGAGTCGTCTT
AATGTATAGATTTGAAGAAGAGCTGTTTCTGAGGAGCCTTCAGGATTACAAGATTCAAAGTGCGCTGCTG
GTGCCAACCCTATTCTCCTTCTTCGCCAAAAGCACTCTGATTGACAAATACGATTTATCTAATTTACACG
AAATTGCTTCTGGTGGCGCTCCCCTCTCTAAGGAAGTCGGGGAAGCGGTTGCCAAGAGGTTCCATCTGCC
AGGTATCAGGCAAGGATATGGGCTCACTGAGACTACATCAGCTATTCTGATTACACCCGAGGGGGATGAT
AAACCGGGCGCGGTCGGTAAAGTTGTTCCATTTTTTGAAGCGAAGGTTGTGGATCTGGATACCGGGAAAA
CGCTGGGCGTTAATCAAAGAGGCGAACTGTGTGTGAGAGGTCCTATGATTATGTCCGGTTATGTAAACAA
TCCGGAAGCGACCAACGCCTTGATTGACAAGGATGGATGGCTACATTCTGGAGACATAGCTTACTGGGAC
GAAGACGAACACTTCTTCATCGTTGACCGCCTGAAGTCTCTGATTAAGTACAAAGGCTATCAGGTGGCTC
CCGCTGAATTGGAATCCATCTTGCTCCAACACCCCAACATCTTCGACGCAGGTGTCGCAGGTCTTCCCGA
CGATGACGCCGGTGAACTTCCCGCCGCCGTTGTTGTTTTGGAGCACGGAAAGACGATGACGGAAAAAGAG
ATCGTGGATTACGTCGCCAGTCAAGTAACAACCGCGAAAAAGTTGCGCGGAGGAGTTGTGTTTGTGGACG
AAGTACCGAAAGGTCTTACCGGAAAACTCGACGCAAGAAAAATCAGAGAGATCCTCATAAAGGCCAAGAA
GGGCGGAAAGATCTGACAATTGGAAGACTAATGCGTTTTCGAGATATCTAGACCCAGCTTTCTTGTACAA
AGTGGTTGATAACATCTCGAGCCATAAAGATGGTTAATTAACCCACCCAAGATCTGGCCTCCGCGCCGGG
TTTTGGCGCCTCCCGCGGGCGCCCCCCTCCTCACGGCGAGCGCTGCCACGTCAGACGAAGGGCGCAGCGA
GCGTCCTGATCCTTCCGCCCGGACGCTCAGGACAGCGGCCCGCTGCTCATAAGACTCGGCCTTAGAACCC
CAGTATCAGCAGAAGGACATTTTAGGACGGGACTTGGGTGACTCTAGGGCACTGGTTTTCTTTCCAGAGA
GCGGAACAGGCGAGGAAAAGTAGTCCCTTCTCGGCGATTCTGCGGAGGGATCTCCGTGGGGCGGTGAACG
CCGATGATTATATAAGGACGCGCCGGGTGTGGCACAGCTAGTTCCGTCGCAGCCGGGATTTGGGTCGCGG
TTCTTGTTTGTGGATCGCTGTGATCGTCACTTGGTGAGTAGCGGGCTGCTGGGCTGGCCGGGGCTTTCGT
GGCCGCCGGGCCGCTCGGTGGGACGGAAGCGTGTGGAGAGACCGCCAAGGGCTGTAGTCTGGGTCCGCGA
GCAAGGTTGCCCTGAACTGGGGGTTGGGGGGAGCGCAGCAAAATGGCGGCTGTTCCCGAGTCTTGAATGG
AAGACGCTTGTGAGGCGGGCTGTGAGGTCGTTGAAACAAGGTGGGGGGCATGGTGGGCGGCAAGAACCCA
AGGTCTTGAGGCCTTCGCTAATGCGGGAAAGCTCTTATTCGGGTGAGATGGGCTGGGGCACCATCTGGGG
ACCCTGACGTGAAGTTTGTCACTGACTGGAGAACTCGGTTTGTCGTCTGTTGCGGGGGCGGCAGTTATGG
CGGTGCCGTTGGGCAGTGCACCCGTACCTTTGGGAGCGCGCGCCCTCGTCGTGTCGTGACGTCACCCGTT
CTGTTGGCTTATAATGCAGGGTGGGGCCACCTGCCGGTAGGTGTGCGGTAGGCTTTTCTCCGTCGCAGGA
CGCAGGGTTCGGGCCTAGGGTAGGCTCTCCTGAATCGACAGGCGCCGGACCTCTGGTGAGGGGAGGGATA
AGTGAGGCGTCAGTTTCTTTGGTCGGTTTTATGTACCTATCTTCTTAAGTAGCTGAAGCTCCGGTTTTGA
ACTATGCGCTCGGGGTTGGCGAGTGTGTTTTGTGAAGTTTTTTAGGCACCTTTTGAAATGTAATCATTTG
GGTCAATATGTAATTTTCAGTGTTAGACTAGTAAATTGTCCGCTAAATTCTGGCCGTTTTTGGCTTTTTT
GTTAGACGAAGCTTGGTACCGAGCTCGGATCTCCACCCCGTACCGGTCCTGCAGGATTTAAATGGCGCGC
CGCTAGCGCTACCGGACTCAGATCTCGAGCTCAAGCTTCGAATTCTGCAGTCGAATTCACCATGTCTAGA
CTGGACAAGAGCAAAGTCATAAACGGAGCTCTGGAATTACTCAATGGTGTCGGTATCGAAGGCCTGACGA
CAAGGAAACTCGCTCAAAAGCTGGGAGTTGAGCAGCCTACCCTGTACTGGCACGTGAAGAACAAGCGGGC
CCTGCTCGATGCCCTGCCAATCGAGATGCTGGACAGGCATCATACCCACTTCTGCCCCCTGGAAGGCGAG
TCATGGCAAGACTTTCTGCGGAACAACGCCAAGTCATACCGCTGTGCTCTCCTCTCACATCGCGACGGGG
CTAAAGTGCATCTCGGCACCCGCCCAACAGAGAAACAGTACGAAACCCTGGAAAATCAGCTCGCGTTCCT
GTGTCAGCAAGGCTTCTCCCTGGAGAACGCACTGTACGCTCTGTCCGCCGTGGGCCACTTTACACTGGGC
TGCGTATTGGAGGAACAGGAGCATCAAGTAGCAAAAGAGGAAAGAGAGACACCTACCACCGATTCTATGC
CCCCACTTCTGAGACAAGCAATTGAGCTGTTCGACCGGCAGGGAGCCGAACCTGCCTTCCTTTTCGGCCT
GGAACTAATCATATGTGGCCTGGAGAAACAGCTAAAGTGCGAAAGCGGCGGGCCGACCGACGCCCTTGAC
GATTTTGACTTAGACATGCTCCCAGCCGATGCCCTTGACGACTTTGACCTTGATATGCTGCCTGCTGACG
CTCTTGACGATTTTGACCTTGACATGCTCCCCGGGTAACTAAGTAAGGATCCGCGGCCGCACTAGAGGAA
TTCCGCCCCTCTCCCTCCCCCCCCCCTAACGTTACTGGCCGAAGCCGCTTGGAATAAGGCCGGTGTGTGT
TTGTCTATATGTTATTTTCCACCATATTGCCGTCTTTTGGCAATGTGAGGGCCCGGAAACCTGGCCCTGT
CTTCTTGACGAGCATTCCTAGGGGTCTTTCCCCTCTCGCCAAAGGAATGCAAGGTCTGTTGAATGTCGTG
AAGGAAGCAGTTCCTCTGGAAGCTTCTTGAAGACAAACAACGTCTGTAGCGACCCTTTGCAGGCAGCGGA
ACCCCCCACCTGGCGACAGGTGCCTCTGCGGCCAAAAGCCACGTGTATAAGATACACCTGCAAAGGCGGC
ACAACCCCAGTGCCACGTTGTGAGTTGGATAGTTGTGGAAAGAGTCAAATGGCTCTCCTCAAGCGTAGTC
AACAAGGGGCTGAAGGATGCCCAGAAGGTACCCCATTGTATGGGAATCTGATCTGGGGCCTCGGTGCACA
TGCTTTACATGTGTTTAGTCGAGGTTAAAAAAACGTCTAGGCCCCCCGAACCACGGGGACGTGGTTTTCC
TTTGAAAAACACGATGATAAGCTTACCGGTACGCGTGATAGCTTGCCACAACCCGTACCAAAGATGGATA
GATCCGGAAAGCCTGAACTCACCGCGACGTCTGTCGAGAAGTTTCTGATCGAAAAGTTCGACAGCGTCTC
CGACCTGATGCAGCTCTCGGAGGGCGAAGAATCTCGTGCTTTCAGCTTCGATGTAGGAGGGCGTGGATAT
GTCCTGCGGGTAAATAGCTGCGCCGATGGTTTCTACAAAGATCGTTATGTTTATCGGCACTTTGCATCGG
CCGCGCTCCCGATTCCGGAAGTGCTTGACATTGGGGAATTCAGCGAGAGCCTGACCTATTGCATCTCCCG
CCGTGCACAGGGTGTCACGTTGCAAGACCTGCCTGAAACCGAACTGCCCGCTGTTCTGCAGCCGGTCGCG
GAGGCCATGGATGCGATCGCTGCGGCCGATCTTAGCCAGACGAGCGGGTTCGGCCCATTCGGACCGCAAG
GAATCGGTCAATACACTACATGGCGTGATTTCATATGCGCGATTGCTGATCCCCATGTGTATCACTGGCA
AACTGTGATGGACGACACCGTCAGTGCGTCCGTCGCGCAGGCTCTCGATGAGCTGATGCTTTGGGCCGAG
GACTGCCCCGAAGTCCGGCACCTCGTGCACGCGGATTTCGGCTCCAACAATGTCCTGACGGACAATGGCC
GCATAACAGCGGTCATTGACTGGAGCGAGGCGATGTTCGGGGATTCCCAATACGAGGTCGCCAACATCTT
CTTCTGGAGGCCGTGGTTGGCTTGTATGGAGCAGCAGACGCGCTACTTCGAGCGGAGGCATCCGGAGCTT
GCAGGATCGCCGCGGCTCCGGGCGTATATGCTCCGCATTGGTCTTGACCAACTCTATCAGAGCTTGGTTG
ACGGCAATTTCGATGATGCAGCTTGGGCGCAGGGTCGATGCGACGCAATCGTCCGATCCGGAGCCGGGAC
TGTCGGGCGTACACAAATCGCCCGCAGAAGCGCGGCCGTCTGGACCGATGGCTGTGTAGAAGTACTCGCC
GATAGTGGAAACCGACGCCCCAGCACTCGTCCGAGGGCAAAGGAATAGAGTAGATGCCGACCGAACAAGA
GCTGATTTCGAGAACGCCTCAGCCAGCAACTCGCGCGAGCCTAGCAAGGCAAATGCGAGAGAACGGCCTT
ACGCTTGGTGGCACAGTTCTCGTCCACAGTTCGCTAAGCTCGCTCGGCTGGGTCGCGGGAGGGCCGGTCG
CAGTGATTCAGGCCCTTCTGGATTGTGTTGGTCCCCAGGGCACGATTGTCATGCCCACGCACTCGGGTGA
TCTGACTGATCCCGCAGATTGGAGATCGCCGCCCGTGCCTGCCGATTGGGTGCAGATCTCTAGATCTGTA
CAAGTAAAGCGGCCGCGACTCTAGATCATAATCAGCCATACCACATTTGTAGAGGTTTTACTTGCTTTAA
AAAACCTCCCACACCTCCCCCTGAACCTGAAACATAAAATGAATGCAATTGTTGTTGTTTAGTCCCTCCC
AATTCGATATCAAGCTTATCGATAATCAACCTCTGGATTACAAAATTTGTGAAAGATTGACTGGTATTCT
TAACTATGTTGCTCCTTTTACGCTATGTGGATACGCTGCTTTAATGCCTTTGTATCATGCTATTGCTTCC
CGTATGGCTTTCATTTTCTCCTCCTTGTATAAATCCTGGTTGCTGTCTCTTTATGAGGAGTTGTGGCCCG
TTGTCAGGCAACGTGGCGTGGTGTGCACTGTGTTTGCTGACGCAACCCCCACTGGTTGGGGCATTGCCAC
CACCTGTCAGCTCCTTTCCGGGACTTTCGCTTTCCCCCTCCCTATTGCCACGGCGGAACTCATCGCCGCC
TGCCTTGCCCGCTGCTGGACAGGGGCTCGGCTGTTGGGCACTGACAATTCCGTGGTGTTGTCGGGGAAAT
CATCGTCCTTTCCTTGGCTGCTCGCCTGTGTTGCCACCTGGATTCTGCGCGGGACGTCCTTCTGCTACGT
CCCTTCGGCCCTCAATCCAGCGGACCTTCCTTCCCGCGGCCTGCTGCCGGCTCTGCGGCCTCTTCCGCGT
CTTCGCCTTCGCCCTCAGACGAGTCGGATCTCCCTTTGGGCCGCCTCCCCGCATCGATACCGTCGACCTC
GATCGAGACCTAGAAAAACATGGAGCAATCACAAGTAGCAATACAGCAGCTACCAATGCTGATTGTGCCT
GGCTAGAAGCACAAGAGGAGGAGGAGGTGGGTTTTCCAGTCACACCTCAGGTACCTTTAAGACCAATGAC
TTACAAGGCAGCTGTAGATCTTAGCCACTTTTTAAAAGAAAAGGGGGGACTGGAAGGGCTAATTCACTCC
CAACGAAGACAAGATATCCTTGATCTGTGGATCTACCACACACAAGGCTACTTCCCTGATTGGCAGAACT
ACACACCAGGGCCAGGGATCAGATATCCACTGACCTTTGGATGGTGCTACAAGCTAGTACCAGTTGAGCA
AGAGAAGGTAGAAGAAGCCAATGAAGGAGAGAACACCCGCTTGTTACACCCTGTGAGCCTGCATGGGATG
GATGACCCGGAGAGAGAAGTATTAGAGTGGAGGTTTGACAGCCGCCTAGCATTTCATCACATGGCCCGAG
AGCTGCATCCGGACTGTACTGGGTCTCTCTGGTTAGACCAGATCTGAGCCTGGGAGCTCTCTGGCTAACT
AGGGAACCCACTGCTTAAGCCTCAATAAAGCTTGCCTTGAGTGCTTCAAGTAGTGTGTGCCCGTCTGTTG
TGTGACTCTGGTAACTAGAGATCCCTCAGACCCTTTTAGTCAGTGTGGAAAATCTCTAGCAGGGCCCGTT
TAAACCCGCTGATCAGCCTCGACTGTGCCTTCTAGTTGCCAGCCATCTGTTGTTTGCCCCTCCCCCGTGC
CTTCCTTGACCCTGGAAGGTGCCACTCCCACTGTCCTTTCCTAATAAAATGAGGAAATTGCATCGCATTG
TCTGAGTAGGTGTCATTCTATTCTGGGGGGTGGGGTGGGGCAGGACAGCAAGGGGGAGGATTGGGAAGAC
AATAGCAGGCATGCTGGGGATGCGGTGGGCTCTATGGCTTCTGAGGCGGAAAGAACCAGCTGGGGCTCTA
GGGGGTATCCCC
[124 nt withheld, positions 10653-10776]
C
[91 nt withheld, positions 10778-10868]
A
[49 nt withheld, positions 10870-10918]
CCTTTGACGTTGGAGTCCACGTTCTTT
[37 nt withheld, positions 10946-10982]
ACCCTATCTCGGTCTATTCTTTTGATTTATAAGGGATTTTGCCGATTTCGGCCTATTGGTTAAAAAATGA
GCTGATTTAACAAAAATTTAACGCGAATTAATTCTGTGGAATGTGTGTCAGTTAGGGTGTGGAAAGTCCC
CAGGCTCCCCAGCAGGCAGAAGTATGCAAAGCATGCATCTCAATTAGTCAGCAACCAGGTGTGGAAAGTC
CCCAGGCTCCCCAGCAGGCAGAAGTATGCAAAGCATGCATCTCAATTAGTCAGCAACCATAGTCCCGCCC
CTAACTCCGCCCATCCCGCCCCTAACTCCGCCCAGTTCCGCCCATTCTCCGCCCCATGGCTGACTAATTT
TTTTTATTTATGCAGAGGCCGAGGCCGCCTCTGCCTCTGAGCTATTCCAGAAGTAGTGAGGAGGCTTTTT
TGGAGGCCTAGGCTTTTGCAAAAAGCTCCCGGGAGCTTGTATATCCATTTTCGGATCTGATCAGCACGTG
TTGACAATTAATCATCGGCATAGTATATCGGCATAGTATAATACGACAAGGTGAGGAACTAAACCATGGC
CAAGTTGACCAGTGCCGTTCCGGTGCTCACCGCGCGCGACGTCGCCGGAGCGGTCGAGTTCTGGACCGAC
CGGCTCGGGTTCTCCCGGGACTTCGTGGAGGACGACTTCGCCGGTGTGGTCCGGGACGACGTGACCCTGT
TCATCAGCGCGGTCCAGGACCAGGTGGTGCCGGACAACACCCTGGCCTGGGTGTGGGTGCGCGGCCTGGA
CGAGCTGTACGCCGAGTGGTCGGAGGTCGTGTCCACGAACTTCCGGGACGCCTCCGGGCCGGCCATGACC
GAGATCGGCGAGCAGCCGTGGGGGCGGGAGTTCGCCCTGCGCGACCCGGCCGGCAACTGCGTGCACTTCG
TGGCCGAGGAGCAGGACTGACACGTGCTACGAGATTTCGATTCCACCGCCGCCTTCTATGAAAGGTTGGG
CTTCGGAATCGTTTTCCGGGACGCCGGCTGGATGATCCTCCAGCGCGGGGATCTCATGCTGGAGTTCTTC
GCCCACCCCAACTTGTTTATTGCAGCTTATAATGGTTACAAATAAAGCAATAGCATCACAAATTTCACAA
ATAAAGCATTTTTTTCACTGCATTCTAGTTGTGGTTTGTCCAAACTCATCAATGTATCTTATCATGTCTG
TATACCGTCGACCTCTAGCTAGAGCTTGGCGTAATCATGGTCATAGCTGTTTCCTGTGTGAAATTGTTAT
CCGCTCACAATTCCACACAACATACGAGCCGGAAGCATAAAGTGTAAAGCCTGGGGTGCCTAATGAGTGA
GCTAACTCACATTAATTGCGTTGCGCTCACTGCCCGCTTTCCAGTCGGGAAACCTGTCGTGCCAGCTGCA
TTAATGAATCGGCCAACGCGCGGGGAGAGGCGGTTTGCGTATTGGGCGCTCTTCCGCTTCCTCGCTCACT
GACTCGCTGCGCTCGGTCGTTCGGCTGCGGCGAGCGGTATCAGCTCACTCAAAGGCGGTAATACGGTTAT
CCACAGAATCAGGGGATAACGCAGGAAAGAACATGTGAGCAAAAGGCCAGCAAAAGGCCAGGAACCGTAA
AAAGGCCGCGTTGCTGGCGTTTTTCCATAGGCTCCGCCCCCCTGACGAGCATCACAAAAATCGACGCTCA
AGTCAGAGGTGGCGAAACCCGACAGGACTATAAAGATACCAGGCGTTTCCCCCTGGAAGCTCCCTCGTGC
GCTCTCCTGTTCCGACCCTGCCGCTTACCGGATACCTGTCCGCCTTTCTCCCTTCGGGAAGCGTGGCGCT
TTCTCATAGCTCACGCTGTAGGTATCTCAGTTCGGTGTAGGTCGTTCGCTCCAAGCTGGGCTGTGTGCAC
GAACCCCCCGTTCAGCCCGACCGCTGCGCCTTATCCGGTAACTATCGTCTTGAGTCCAACCCGGTAAGAC
ACGACTTATCGCCACTGGCAGCAGCCACTGGTAACAGGATTAGCAGAGCGAGGTATGTAGGCGGTGCTAC
AGAGTTCTTGAAGTGGTGGCCTAACTACGGCTACACTAGAAGAACAGTATTTGGTATCTGCGCTCTGCTG
AAGCCAGTTACCTTCGGAAAAAGAGTTGGTAGCTCTTGATCCGGCAAACAAACCACCGCTGGTAGCGGTG
GTTTTTTTGTTTGCAAGCAGCAGATTACGCGCAGAAAAAAAGGATCTCAAGAAGATCCTTTGATCTTTTC
TACGGGGTCTGACGCTCAGTGGAACGAAAACTCACGTTAAGGGATTTTGGTCATGAGATTATCAAAAAGG
ATCTTCACCTAGATCCTTTTAAATTAAAAATGAAGTTTTAAATCAATCTAAAGTATATATGAGTAAACTT
GGTCTGACAGTTACCAATGCTTAATCAGTGAGGCACCTATCTCAGCGATCTGTCTATTTCGTTCATCCAT
AGTTGCCTGACTCCCCGTCGTGTAGATAACTACGATACGGGAGGGCTTACCATCTGGCCCCAGTGCTGCA
ATGATACCGCGAGACCCACGCTCACCGGCTCCAGATTTATCAGCAATAAACCAGCCAGCCGGAAGGGCCG
AGCGCAGAAGTGGTCCTGCAACTTTATCCGCCTCCATCCAGTCTATTAATTGTTGCCGGGAAGCTAGAGT
AAGTAGTTCGCCAGTTAATAGTTTGCGCAACGTTGTTGCCATTGCTACAGGCATCGTGGTGTCACGCTCG
TCGTTTGGTATGGCTTCATTCAGCTCCGGTTCCCAACGATCAAGGCGAGTTACATGATCCCCCATGTTGT
GCAAAAAAGCGGTTAGCTCCTTCGGTCCTCCGATCGTTGTCAGAAGTAAGTTGGCCGCAGTGTTATCACT
CATGGTTATGGCAGCACTGCATAATTCTCTTACTGTCATGCCATCCGTAAGATGCTTTTCTGTGACTGGT
GAGTACTCAACCAAGTCATTCTGAGAATAGTGTATGCGGCGACCGAGTTGCTCTTGCCCGGCGTCAATAC
GGGATAATACCGCGCCACATAGCAGAACTTTAAAAGTGCTCATCATTGGAAAACGTTCTTCGGGGCGAAA
ACTCTCAAGGATCTTACCGCTGTTGAGATCCAGTTCGATGTAACCCACTCGTGCACCCAACTGATCTTCA
GCATCTTTTACTTTCACCAGCGTTTCTGGGTGAGCAAAAACAGGAAGGCAAAATGCCGCAAAAAAGGGAA
TAAGGGCGACACGGAAATGTTGAATACTCATACTCTTCCTTTTTCAATATTATTGAAGCATTTATCAGGG
TTATTGTCTCATGAGCGGATACATATTTGAATGTATTTAGAAAAATAAACAAATAGGGGTTCCGCGCACA
TTTCCCCGAAAAGTGCCACCTGAC
Features (pLannotate 1.2.2; 42 found; start..end, strand, type, name):
     31..83      -  misc_feature   bom (fragment): basis of mobility region from pBR322
    238..617     +  enhancer       CMV enhancer: human cytomegalovirus immediate early enhancer
    618..817     +  promoter       CMV promoter: human cytomegalovirus (CMV) immediate early promoter
    835..1015    +  LTR            5' LTR (truncated): truncated 5' long terminal repeat (LTR) from HIV-1
   1062..1187    +  misc_feature   HIV-1 Ψ: packaging signal of human immunodeficiency virus type 1
   1171..1534    +  CDS            HIV-1 gag (fragment): gag protein from human immunodeficiency virus 1; gag
   1680..1913    +  misc_feature   RRE: The Rev response element (RRE) of HIV-1 allows for Rev-dependent mRNA export from the nucleus to the cytoplasm.
   2290..2390    +  CDS            Rev (fragment): human immunodeficiency virus 1 (HIV-1) Rev protein; rev; enhances nuclear export of unspliced and incompletely spliced viral mRNAs
   2440..2557    +  misc_feature   cPPT/CTS: central polypurine tract and central termination sequence of HIV-1
   2614..2638    +  protein_bind   attB1: mutant version of attB; recombination site for the Gateway® BP reaction BP Clonase™
   2670..2984    +  promoter       tight TRE promoter: Tet-responsive promoter PTight, consisting of seven tet operator sequences followed by the minimal CMV promoter
   2994..3059    +  CDS            3xFLAG: three tandem FLAG® epitope tags, followed by an enterokinase cleavage site
   3060..4703    +  CDS            luciferase: firefly luciferase; luc+; enhanced luc+ version of the luciferase gene
   4742..4766    -  protein_bind   attB2: mutant version of attB; recombination site for the Gateway® BP reaction BP Clonase™
   4816..6027    +  promoter       UbC promoter: human ubiquitin C promoter
   6092..6144    +  misc_feature   MCS (fragment): multiple cloning site
   6152..6849    +  CDS            rtTA3 (fragment): reverse tetracycline transactivator 3 activates expression from Tet-responsive promoters in the presence of doxycycline
   6779..6889    +  CDS            VP48: 3 tandem repeats of the minimal activation domain of herpes simplex virus VP16 (Cheng et al., 2013)
   6936..7510    +  misc_feature   IRES: internal ribosome entry site (IRES) of the encephalomyocarditis virus (EMCV)
   7568..8588    +  CDS            HygR (fragment): aminoglycoside phosphotransferase from E. coli; aph(4)-Ia; confers resistance to hygromycin
   8606..8884    +  CDS            yokD (fragment): YOKD_BACSU - Experimental evidence at protein level: Swiss-Prot protein existence level 1. May contribute to antibiotic resistance. From Bacillus subtilis (strain 168).
   8914..8997    +  CDS            large T antigen (fragment): large T antigen from SV40 (simian virus 40)
   9031..9054    +  misc_feature   MCS (fragment): pBluescript multiple cloning site
   9054..9642    +  misc_feature   WPRE: woodchuck hepatitis virus posttranscriptional regulatory element
   9643..9662    +  misc_feature   MCS (fragment): pBluescript multiple cloning site
   9664..10164   +  CDS            nef (fragment): NEF_HV1LA - Experimental evidence at protein level: Swiss-Prot protein existence level 1. Extracellular Nef protein targets CD4(+) T-lymphocytes for apoptosis by interacting with CXCR4 surface receptors. From Human immunodeficiency virus type 1 group M subtype B (isolate Lai) (HIV-1).
  10171..10351   +  LTR            5' LTR (truncated): truncated 5' long terminal repeat (LTR) from HIV-1
  10383..10607   +  polyA_signal   bGH poly(A) signal: bovine growth hormone polyadenylation signal
  10611..10632   +  promoter       SV40 promoter (fragment): SV40 enhancer and early promoter
  10653..11081   +  rep_origin     f1 ori (sequence partly withheld): f1 bacteriophage origin of replication; arrow indicates direction of (+) strand synthesis
  11095..11424   +  promoter       SV40 promoter: SV40 enhancer and early promoter
  11472..11519   +  promoter       EM7 promoter: synthetic bacterial promoter&nbsp
  11538..11912   +  CDS            BleoR: antibiotic-binding protein; Sh ble from Streptoalloteichus hindustanus; confers resistance to bleomycin, phleomycin, and Zeocin™
  11922..12047   +  CDS            ble (fragment): BLE_KLEPN - Experimental evidence at protein level: Swiss-Prot protein existence level 1. Binding protein with a strong affinity to the bleomycin family of antibiotics. Binds to CL990; an antimitotic-antibiotic compound. From Klebsiella pneumoniae.
  12042..12163   +  polyA_signal   SV40 poly(A) signal: SV40 polyadenylation signal
  12234..12256   -  protein_bind   lac operator (fragment): The lac repressor binds to the lac operator to inhibit transcription in E. coli. This inhibition can be relieved by adding lactose or isopropyl-β-D-thiogalactopyranoside (IPTG). lac repressor encoded by lacI
  12260..12290   -  promoter       lac promoter: promoter for the E. coli lac operon
  12305..12326   -  protein_bind   CAP binding site: CAP binding activates transcription in the presence of cAMP. E. coli catabolite activator protein
  12339..12431   -  CDS            lacI (fragment): lac repressor; lacI; The lac repressor binds to the lac operator to inhibit transcription in E. coli. This inhibition can be relieved by adding lactose or isopropyl-β-D-thiogalactopyranoside (IPTG).
  12614..13202   -  rep_origin     ori: high-copy-number ColE1/pMB1/pBR322/pUC origin of replication
  13373..14233   -  CDS            AmpR: β-lactamase; bla; confers resistance to ampicillin, carbenicillin, and related antibiotics
  14234..14338   -  promoter       AmpR promoter: bla
