>Addgene plasmid #136528 | pSLIK_hygro_3xflag_Luciferase | addgene full sequence | sequence record 272302 | Addgene NGS Result
GACATTGATTATTGACTAGTTATTAATAGTAATCAATTACGGGGTCATTAGTTCATAGCCCATATATGGA
GTTCCGCGTTACATAACTTACGGTAAATGGCCCGCCTGGCTGACCGCCCAACGACCCCCGCCCATTGACG
TCAATAATGACGTATGTTCCCATAGTAACGCCAATAGGGACTTTCCATTGACGTCAATGGGTGGAGTATT
TACGGTAAACTGCCCACTTGGCAGTACATCAAGTGTATCATATGCCAAGTACGCCCCCTATTGACGTCAA
TGACGGTAAATGGCCCGCCTGGCATTATGCCCAGTACATGACCTTATGGGACTTTCCTACTTGGCAGTAC
ATCTACGTATTAGTCATCGCTATTACCATGGTGATGCGGTTTTGGCAGTACATCAATGGGCGTGGATAGC
GGTTTGACTCACGGGGATTTCCAAGTCTCCACCCCATTGACGTCAATGGGAGTTTGTTTTGGCACCAAAA
TCAACGGGACTTTCCAAAATGTCGTAACAACTCCGCCCCATTGACGCAAATGGGCGGTAGGCGTGTACGG
TGGGAGGTCTATATAAGCAGCGCGTTTTGCCTGTACTGGGTCTCTCTGGTTAGACCAGATCTGAGCCTGG
GAGCTCTCTGGCTAACTAGGGAACCCACTGCTTAAGCCTCAATAAAGCTTGCCTTGAGTGCTTCAAGTAG
TGTGTGCCCGTCTGTTGTGTGACTCTGGTAACTAGAGATCCCTCAGACCCTTTTAGTCAGTGTGGAAAAT
CTCTAGCAGTGGCGCCCGAACAGGGACTTGAAAGCGAAAGGGAAACCAGAGGAGCTCTCTCGACGCAGGA
CTCGGCTTGCTGAAGCGCGCACGGCAAGAGGCGAGGGGCGGCGACTGGTGAGTACGCCAAAAATTTTGAC
TAGCGGAGGCTAGAAGGAGAGAGATGGGTGCGAGAGCGTCAGTATTAAGCGGGGGAGAATTAGATCGCGA
TGGGAAAAAATTCGGTTAAGGCCAGGGGGAAAGAAAAAATATAAATTAAAACATATAGTATGGGCAAGCA
GGGAGCTAGAACGATTCGCAGTTAATCCTGGCCTGTTAGAAACATCAGAAGGCTGTAGACAAATACTGGG
ACAGCTACAACCATCCCTTCAGACAGGATCAGAAGAACTTAGATCATTATATAATACAGTAGCAACCCTC
TATTGTGTGCATCAAAGGATAGAGATAAAAGACACCAAGGAAGCTTTAGACAAGATAGAGGAAGAGCAAA
ACAAAAGTAAGACCACCGCACAGCAAGCGGCCGCTGATCTTCAGACCTGGAGGAGGAGATATGAGGGACA
ATTGGAGAAGTGAATTATATAAATATAAAGTAGTAAAAATTGAACCATTAGGAGTAGCACCCACCAAGGC
AAAGAGAAGAGTGGTGCAGAGAGAAAAAAGAGCAGTGGGAATAGGAGCTTTGTTCCTTGGGTTCTTGGGA
GCAGCAGGAAGCACTATGGGCGCAGCGTCAATGACGCTGACGGTACAGGCCAGACAATTATTGTCTGGTA
TAGTGCAGCAGCAGAACAATTTGCTGAGGGCTATTGAGGCGCAACAGCATCTGTTGCAACTCACAGTCTG
GGGCATCAAGCAGCTCCAGGCAAGAATCCTGGCTGTGGAAAGATACCTAAAGGATCAACAGCTCCTGGGG
ATTTGGGGTTGCTCTGGAAAACTCATTTGCACCACTGCTGTGCCTTGGAATGCTAGTTGGAGTAATAAAT
CTCTGGAACAGATTTGGAATCACACGACCTGGATGGAGTGGGACAGAGAAATTAACAATTACACAAGCTT
AATACACTCCTTAATTGAAGAATCGCAAAACCAGCAAGAAAAGAATGAACAAGAATTATTGGAATTAGAT
AAATGGGCAAGTTTGTGGAATTGGTTTAACATAACAAATTGGCTGTGGTATATAAAATTATTCATAATGA
TAGTAGGAGGCTTGGTAGGTTTAAGAATAGTTTTTGCTGTACTTTCTATAGTGAATAGAGTTAGGCAGGG
ATATTCACCATTATCGTTTCAGACCCACCTCCCAACCCCGAGGGGACCCGACAGGCCCGAAGGAATAGAA
GAAGAAGGTGGAGAGAGAGACAGAGACAGATCCATTCGATTAGTGAACGGATCGGCACTGCGTGCGCCAA
TTCTGCAGACAAATGGCAGTATTCATCCACAATTTTAAAAGAAAAGGGGGGATTGGGGGGTACAGTGCAG
GGGAAAGAATAGTAGACATAATAGCAACAGACATACAAACTAAAGAATTACAAAAACAAATTACAAAAAT
TCAAAATTTTCGGGTTTATTACAGGGACAGCAGAGATCCAGTTTGGTTAATTCTAGACAGTTATCAACAA
GTTTGTACAAAAAAGCAGGCTTTAAAGGAACCAATTCAGTCGACTGGATCCCGAGTTTACTCCCTATCAG
TGATAGAGAACGTATGTCGAGTTTACTCCCTATCAGTGATAGAGAACGATGTCGAGTTTACTCCCTATCA
GTGATAGAGAACGTATGTCGAGTTTACTCCCTATCAGTGATAGAGAACGTATGTCGAGTTTACTCCCTAT
CAGTGATAGAGAACGTATGTCGAGTTTATCCCTATCAGTGATAGAGAACGTATGTCGAGTTTACTCCCTA
TCAGTGATAGAGAACGTATGTCGAGGTAGGCGTGTACGGTGGGAGGCCTATATAAGCAGAGCTCGTTTAG
TGAACCGTCAGATCGCCACTAGTATGGACTACAAAGACCATGACGGTGATTATAAAGATCATGACATCGA
TTACAAGGATGACGATGACAAGATGGAAGACGCCAAAAACATAAAGAAAGGCCCGGCGCCATTCTATCCG
CTGGAAGATGGAACCGCTGGAGAGCAACTGCATAAGGCTATGAAGAGATACGCCCTGGTTCCTGGAACAA
TTGCTTTTACAGATGCACATATCGAGGTGGACATCACTTACGCTGAGTACTTCGAAATGTCCGTTCGGTT
GGCAGAAGCTATGAAACGATATGGGCTGAATACAAATCACAGAATCGTCGTATGCAGTGAAAACTCTCTT
CAATTCTTTATGCCGGTGTTGGGCGCGTTATTTATCGGAGTTGCAGTTGCGCCCGCGAACGACATTTATA
ATGAACGTGAATTGCTCAACAGTATGGGCATTTCGCAGCCTACCGTGGTGTTCGTTTCCAAAAAGGGGTT
GCAAAAAATTTTGAACGTGCAAAAAAAGCTCCCAATCATCCAAAAAATTATTATCATGGATTCTAAAACG
GATTACCAGGGATTTCAGTCGATGTACACGTTCGTCACATCTCATCTACCTCCCGGTTTTAATGAATACG
ATTTTGTGCCAGAGTCCTTCGATAGGGACAAGACAATTGCACTGATCATGAACTCCTCTGGATCTACTGG
TCTGCCTAAAGGTGTCGCTCTGCCTCATAGAACTGCCTGCGTGAGATTCTCGCATGCCAGAGATCCTATT
TTTGGCAATCAAATCATTCCGGATACTGCGATTTTAAGTGTTGTTCCATTCCATCACGGTTTTGGAATGT
TTACTACACTCGGATATTTGATATGTGGATTTCGAGTCGTCTTAATGTATAGATTTGAAGAAGAGCTGTT
TCTGAGGAGCCTTCAGGATTACAAGATTCAAAGTGCGCTGCTGGTGCCAACCCTATTCTCCTTCTTCGCC
AAAAGCACTCTGATTGACAAATACGATTTATCTAATTTACACGAAATTGCTTCTGGTGGCGCTCCCCTCT
CTAAGGAAGTCGGGGAAGCGGTTGCCAAGAGGTTCCATCTGCCAGGTATCAGGCAAGGATATGGGCTCAC
TGAGACTACATCAGCTATTCTGATTACACCCGAGGGGGATGATAAACCGGGCGCGGTCGGTAAAGTTGTT
CCATTTTTTGAAGCGAAGGTTGTGGATCTGGATACCGGGAAAACGCTGGGCGTTAATCAAAGAGGCGAAC
TGTGTGTGAGAGGTCCTATGATTATGTCCGGTTATGTAAACAATCCGGAAGCGACCAACGCCTTGATTGA
CAAGGATGGATGGCTACATTCTGGAGACATAGCTTACTGGGACGAAGACGAACACTTCTTCATCGTTGAC
CGCCTGAAGTCTCTGATTAAGTACAAAGGCTATCAGGTGGCTCCCGCTGAATTGGAATCCATCTTGCTCC
AACACCCCAACATCTTCGACGCAGGTGTCGCAGGTCTTCCCGACGATGACGCCGGTGAACTTCCCGCCGC
CGTTGTTGTTTTGGAGCACGGAAAGACGATGACGGAAAAAGAGATCGTGGATTACGTCGCCAGTCAAGTA
ACAACCGCGAAAAAGTTGCGCGGAGGAGTTGTGTTTGTGGACGAAGTACCGAAAGGTCTTACCGGAAAAC
TCGACGCAAGAAAAATCAGAGAGATCCTCATAAAGGCCAAGAAGGGCGGAAAGATCTGAGAATTGGAAGA
CTAATGCGTTTTCGAGATATCTAGACCCAGCTTTCTTGTACAAAGTGGTTGATAACATCTCGAGCCATAA
AGATGGTTAATTAACCCACCCAAGATCTGGCCTCCGCGCCGGGTTTTGGCGCCTCCCGCGGGCGCCCCCC
TCCTCACGGCGAGCGCTGCCACGTCAGACGAAGGGCGCAGCGAGCGTCCTGATCCTTCCGCCCGGACGCT
CAGGACAGCGGCCCGCTGCTCATAAGACTCGGCCTTAGAACCCCAGTATCAGCAGAAGGACATTTTAGGA
CGGGACTTGGGTGACTCTAGGGCACTGGTTTTCTTTCCAGAGAGCGGAACAGGCGAGGAAAAGTAGTCCC
TTCTCGGCGATTCTGCGGAGGGATCTCCGTGGGGCGGTGAACGCCGATGATTATATAAGGACGCGCCGGG
TGTGGCACAGCTAGTTCCGTCGCAGCCGGGATTTGGGTCGCGGTTCTTGTTTGTGGATCGCTGTGATCGT
CACTTGGTGAGTAGCGGGCTGCTGGGCTGGCCGGGGCTTTCGTGGCCGCCGGGCCGCTCGGTGGGACGGA
AGCGTGTGGAGAGACCGCCAAGGGCTGTAGTCTGGGTCCGCGAGCAAGGTTGCCCTGAACTGGGGGTTGG
GGGGAGCGCAGCAAAATGGCGGCTGTTCCCGAGTCTTGAATGGAAGACGCTTGTGAGGCGGGCTGTGAGG
TCGTTGAAACAAGGTGGGGGGCATGGTGGGCGGCAAGAACCCAAGGTCTTGAGGCCTTCGCTAATGCGGG
AAAGCTCTTATTCGGGTGAGATGGGCTGGGGCACCATCTGGGGACCCTGACGTGAAGTTTGTCACTGACT
GGAGAACTCGGTTTGTCGTCTGTTGCGGGGGCGGCAGTTATGGCGGTGCCGTTGGGCAGTGCACCCGTAC
CTTTGGGAGCGCGCGCCCTCGTCGTGTCGTGACGTCACCCGTTCTGTTGGCTTATAATGCAGGGTGGGGC
CACCTGCCGGTAGGTGTGCGGTAGGCTTTTCTCCGTCGCAGGACGCAGGGTTCGGGCCTAGGGTAGGCTC
TCCTGAATCGACAGGCGCCGGACCTCTGGTGAGGGGAGGGATAAGTGAGGCGTCAGTTTCTTTGGTCGGT
TTTATGTACCTATCTTCTTAAGTAGCTGAAGCTCCGGTTTTGAACTATGCGCTCGGGGTTGGCGAGTGTG
TTTTGTGAAGTTTTTTAGGCACCTTTTGAAATGTAATCATTTGGGTCAATATGTAATTTTCAGTGTTAGA
CTAGTAAATTGTCCGCTAAATTCTGGCCGTTTTTGGCTTTTTTGTTAGACGAAGCTTGGTACCGAGCTCG
GATCTCCACCCCGTACCGGTCCTGCAGGATTTAAATGGCGCGCCGCTAGCGCTACCGGACTCAGATCTCG
AGCTCAAGCTTCGAATTCTGCAGTCGAATTCACCATGTCTAGACTGGACAAGAGCAAAGTCATAAACGGA
GCTCTGGAATTACTCAATGGTGTCGGTATCGAAGGCCTGACGACAAGGAAACTCGCTCAAAAGCTGGGAG
TTGAGCAGCCTACCCTGTACTGGCACGTGAAGAACAAGCGGGCCCTGCTCGATGCCCTGCCAATCGAGAT
GCTGGACAGGCATCATACCCACTTCTGCCCCCTGGAAGGCGAGTCATGGCAAGACTTTCTGCGGAACAAC
GCCAAGTCATACCGCTGTGCTCTCCTCTCACATCGCGACGGGGCTAAAGTGCATCTCGGCACCCGCCCAA
CAGAGAAACAGTACGAAACCCTGGAAAATCAGCTCGCGTTCCTGTGTCAGCAAGGCTTCTCCCTGGAGAA
CGCACTGTACGCTCTGTCCGCCGTGGGCCACTTTACACTGGGCTGCGTATTGGAGGAACAGGAGCATCAA
GTAGCAAAAGAGGAAAGAGAGACACCTACCACCGATTCTATGCCCCCACTTCTGAGACAAGCAATTGAGC
TGTTCGACCGGCAGGGAGCCGAACCTGCCTTCCTTTTCGGCCTGGAACTAATCATATGTGGCCTGGAGAA
ACAGCTAAAGTGCGAAAGCGGCGGGCCGACCGACGCCCTTGACGATTTTGACTTAGACATGCTCCCAGCC
GATGCCCTTGACGACTTTGACCTTGATATGCTGCCTGCTGACGCTCTTGACGATTTTGACCTTGACATGC
TCCCCGGGTAACTAAGTAAGGATCCGCGGCCGCACTAGAGGAATTCCGCCCCTCTCCCYCCCCCCCCYCT
MMCKYYMCTGGCCGAAGCCGCTTGGAATAAGGCCGGTGTGCGTTTGTCTATATGTTATTTTCCACCATAT
TGCCGTCTTTTGGCAATGTGAGGGCCCGGAAACCTGGCCCTGTCTTCTTGACGAGCATTCCTAGGGGTCT
TTCCCCTCTCGCCAAAGGAATGCAAGGTCTGTTGAATGTCGTGAAGGAAGCAGTTCCTCTGGAAGCTTCT
TGAAGACAAACAACGTCTGTAGCGACCCTTTGCAGGCAGCGGAACCCCCCACCTGGCGACAGGTGCCTCT
GCGGCCAAAAGCCACGTGTATAAGATACACCTGCAAAGGCGGCACAACCCCAGTGCCACGTTGTGAGTTG
GATAGTTGTGGAAAGAGTCAAATGGCTCTCCTCAAGCGTATTCAACAAGGGGCTGAAGGATGCCCAGAAG
GTACCCCATTGTATGGGATCTGATCTGGGGCCTCGGTGCACATGCTTTACATGTGTTTAGTCGAGGTTAA
AAAAACGTCTAGGCCCCCCGAACCACGGGGACGTGGTTTTCCTTTGAAAAACACGATGATAAGCTTACCG
GTACGCGTGATAGCTTGCCACAACCCGTACCAAAGATGGATAGATCCGGAAAGCCTGAACTCACCGCGAC
GTCTGTCGAGAAGTTTCTGATCGAAAAGTTCGACAGCGTCTCCGACCTGATGCAGCTCTCGGAGGGCGAA
GAATCTCGTGCTTTCAGCTTCGATGTAGGAGGGCGTGGATATGTCCTGCGGGTAAATAGCTGCGCCGATG
GTTTCTACAAAGATCGTTATGTTTATCGGCACTTTGCATCGGCCGCGCTCCCGATTCCGGAAGTGCTTGA
CATTGGGGAATTCAGCGAGAGCCTGACCTATTGCATCTCCCGCCGTGCACAGGGTGTCACGTTGCAAGAC
CTGCCTGAAACCGAACTGCCCGCTGTTCTGCAGCCGGTCGCGGAGGCCATGGATGCGATCGCTGCGGCCG
ATCTTAGCCAGACGAGCGGGTTCGGCCCATTCGGACCGCAAGGAATCGGTCAATACACTACATGGCGTGA
TTTCATATGCGCGATTGCTGATCCCCATGTGTATCACTGGCAAACTGTGATGGACGACACCGTCAGTGCG
TCCGTCGCGCAGGCTCTCGATGAGCTGATGCTTTGGGCCGAGGACTGCCCCGAAGTCCGGCACCTCGTGC
ACGCGGATTTCGGCTCCAACAATGTCCTGACGGACAATGGCCGCATAACAGCGGTCATTGACTGGAGCGA
GGCGATGTTCGGGGATTCCCAATACGAGGTCGCCAACATCTTCTTCTGGAGGCCGTGGTTGGCTTGTATG
GAGCAGCAGACGCGCTACTTCGAGCGGAGGCATCCGGAGCTTGCAGGATCGCCGCGGCTCCGGGCGTATA
TGCTCCGCATTGGTCTTGACCAACTCTATCAGAGCTTGGTTGACGGCAATTTCGATGATGCAGCTTGGGC
GCAGGGTCGATGCGACGCAATCGTCCGATCCGGAGCCGGGACTGTCGGGCGTACACAAATCGCCCGCAGA
AGCGCGGCCGTCTGGACCGATGGCTGTGTAGAAGTACTCGCCGATAGTGGAAACCGACGCCCCAGCACTC
GTCCGAGGGCAAAGGAATAGAGTAGATGCCGACCGAACAAGAGCTGATTTCGAGAACGCCTCAGCCAGCA
ACTCGCGCGAGCCTAGCAAGGCAAATGCGAGAGAACGGCCTTACGCTTGGTGGCACAGTTCTCGTCCACA
GTTCGCTAAGCTCGCTCGGCTGGGTCGCGGGAGGGCCGGTCGCAGTGATTCAGGCCCTTCTGGATTGTGT
TGGTCCCCAGGGCACGATTGTCATGCCCACGCACTCGGGTGATCTGACTGATCCCGCAGATTGGAGATCG
CCGCCCGTGCCTGCCGATTGGGTGCAGATCTCTAGATCTGTACAAGTAAAGCGGCCGCGACTCTAGATCA
TAATCAGCCATACCACATTTGTAGAGGTTTTACTTGCTTTAAAAAACCTCCCACACCTCCCCCTGAACCT
GAAACATAAAATGAATGCAATTGTTGTTGTTTAGTCCCTCCCAATTCGATATCAAGCTTATCGATAATCA
ACCTCTGGATTACAAAATTTGTGAAAGATTGACTGGTATTCTTAACTATGTTGCTCCTTTTACGCTATGT
GGATACGCTGCTTTAATGCCTTTGTATCATGCTATTGCTTCCCGTATGGCTTTCATTTTCTCCTCCTTGT
ATAAATCCTGGTTGCTGTCTCTTTATGAGGAGTTGTGGCCCGTTGTCAGGCAACGTGGCGTGGTGTGCAC
TGTGTTTGCTGACGCAACCCCCACTGGTTGGGGCATTGCCACCACCTGTCAGCTCCTTTCCGGGACTTTC
GCTTTCCCCCTCCCTATTGCCACGGCGGAACTCATCGCCGCCTGCCTTGCCCGCTGCTGGACAGGGGCTC
GGCTGTTGGGCACTGACAATTCCGTGGTGTTGTCGGGGAAATCATCGTCCTTTCCTTGGCTGCTCGCCTG
TGTTGCCACCTGGATTCTGCGCGGGACGTCCTTCTGCTACGTCCCTTCGGCCCTCAATCCAGCGGACCTT
CCTTCCCGCGGCCTGCTGCCGGCTCTGCGGCCTCTTCCGCGTCTTCGCCTTCGCCCTCAGACGAGTCGGA
TCTCCCTTTGGGCCGCCTCCCCGCATCGATACCGTCGACCTCGATCGAGACCTAGAAAAACATGGAGCAA
TCACAAGTAGCAATACAGCAGCTACCAATGCTGATTGTGCCTGGCTAGAAGCACAAGAGGAGGAGGAGGT
GGGTTTTCCAGTCACACCTCAGGTACCTTTAAGACCAATGACTTACAAGGCAGCTGTAGATCTTAGCCAC
TTTTTAAAAGAAAAGGGGGGACTGGAAGGGCTAATTCACTCCCAACGAAGACAAGATATCCTTGATCTGT
GGATCTACCACACACAAGGCTACTTCCCTGATTGGCAGAACTACACACCAGGGCCAGGGATCAGATATCC
ACTGACCTTTGGATGGTGCTACAAGCTAGTACCAGTTGAGCAAGAGAAGGTAGAAGAAGCCAATGAAGGA
GAGAACACCCGCTTGTTACACCCTGTGAGCCTGCATGGGATGGATGACCCGGAGAGAGAAGTATTAGAGT
GGAGGTTTGACAGCCGCCTAGCATTTCATCACATGGCCCGAGAGCTGCATCCGGACTGTACTGGGTCTCT
CTGGTTAGACCAGATCTGAGCCTGGGAGCTCTCTGGCTAACTAGGGAACCCACTGCTTAAGCCTCAATAA
AGCTTGCCTTGAGTGCTTCAAGTAGTGTGTGCCCGTCTGTTGTGTGACTCTGGTAACTAGAGATCCCTCA
GACCCTTTTAGTCAGTGTGGAAAATCTCTAGCAGGGCCCGTTTAAACCCGCTGATCAGCCTCGACTGTGC
CTTCTAGTTGCCAGCCATCTGTTGTTTGCCCCTCCCCCGTGCCTTCCTTGACCCTGGAAGGTGCCACTCC
CACTGTCCTTTCCTAATAAAATGAGGAAATTGCATCGCATTGTCTGAGTAGGTGTCATTCTATTCTGGGG
GGTGGGGTGGGGCAGGACAGCAAGGGGGAGGATTGGGAAGACAATAGCAGGCATGCTGGGGATGCGGTGG
GCTCTATGGCTTCTGAGGCGGAAAGAACCAGCTGGGGCTCTAGGGGGTATCCCC
[124 nt withheld, positions 10415-10538]
C
[91 nt withheld, positions 10540-10630]
A
[49 nt withheld, positions 10632-10680]
CCTTTGACGTTGGAGTCCACGTTCTTT
[37 nt withheld, positions 10708-10744]
ACCCTATCTCGGTCTATTCTTTTGATTTATAAGGGATTTTGCCGATTTCGGCCTATTGGTTAAAAAATGA
GCTGATTTAACAAAAATTTAACGCGAATTAATTCTGTGGAATGTGTGTCAGTTAGGGTGTGGAAAGTCCC
CAGGCTCCCCAGCAGGCAGAAGTATGCAAAGCATGCATCTCAATTAGTCAGCAACCAGGTGTGGAAAGTC
CCCAGGCTCCCCAGCAGGCAGAAGTATGCAAAGCATGCATCTCAATTAGTCAGCAACCATAGTCCCGCCC
CTAACTCCGCCCATCCCGCCCCTAACTCCGCCCAGTTCCGCCCATTCTCCGCCCCATGGCTGACTAATTT
TTTTTATTTATGCAGAGGCCGAGGCCGCCTCTGCCTCTGAGCTATTCCAGAAGTAGTGAGGAGGCTTTTT
TGGAGGCCTAGGCTTTTGCAAAAAGCTCCCGGGAGCTTGTATATCCATTTTCGGATCTGATCAGCACGTG
TTGACAATTAATCATCGGCATAGTATATCGGCATAGTATAATACGACAAGGTGAGGAACTAAACCATGGC
CAAGTTGACCAGTGCCGTTCCGGTGCTCACCGCGCGCGACGTCGCCGGAGCGGTCGAGTTCTGGACCGAC
CGGCTCGGGTTCTCCCGGGACTTCGTGGAGGACGACTTCGCCGGTGTGGTCCGGGACGACGTGACCCTGT
TCATCAGCGCGGTCCAGGACCAGGTGGTGCCGGACAACACCCTGGCCTGGGTGTGGGTGCGCGGCCTGGA
CGAGCTGTACGCCGAGTGGTCGGAGGTCGTGTCCACGAACTTCCGGGACGCCTCCGGGCCGGCCATGACC
GAGATCGGCGAGCAGCCGTGGGGGCGGGAGTTCGCCCTGCGCGACCCGGCCGGCAACTGCGTGCACTTCG
TGGCCGAGGAGCAGGACTGACACGTGCTACGAGATTTCGATTCCACCGCCGCCTTCTATGAAAGGTTGGG
CTTCGGAATCGTTTTCCGGGACGCCGGCTGGATGATCCTCCAGCGCGGGGATCTCATGCTGGAGTTCTTC
GCCCACCCCAACTTGTTTATTGCAGCTTATAATGGTTACAAATAAAGCAATAGCATCACAAATTTCACAA
ATAAAGCATTTTTTTCACTGCATTCTAGTTGTGGTTTGTCCAAACTCATCAATGTATCTTATCATGTCTG
TATACCGTCGACCTCTAGCTAGAGCTTGGCGTAATCATGGTCATAGCTGTTTCCTGTGTGAAATTGTTAT
CCGCTCACAATTCCACACAACATACGAGCCGGAAGCATAAAGTGTAAAGCCTGGGGTGCCTAATGAGTGA
GCTAACTCACATTAATTGCGTTGCGCTCACTGCCCGCTTTCCAGTCGGGAAACCTGTCGTGCCAGCTGCA
TTAATGAATCGGCCAACGCGCGGGGAGAGGCGGTTTGCGTATTGGGCGCTCTTCCGCTTCCTCGCTCACT
GACTCGCTGCGCTCGGTCGTTCGGCTGCGGCGAGCGGTATCAGCTCACTCAAAGGCGGTAATACGGTTAT
CCACAGAATCAGGGGATAACGCAGGAAAGAACATGTGAGCAAAAGGCCAGCAAAAGGCCAGGAACCGTAA
AAAGGCCGCGTTGCTGGCGTTTTTCCATAGGCTCCGCCCCCCTGACGAGCATCACAAAAATCGACGCTCA
AGTCAGAGGTGGCGAAACCCGACAGGACTATAAAGATACCAGGCGTTTCCCCCTGGAAGCTCCCTCGTGC
GCTCTCCTGTTCCGACCCTGCCGCTTACCGGATACCTGTCCGCCTTTCTCCCTTCGGGAAGCGTGGCGCT
TTCTCATAGCTCACGCTGTAGGTATCTCAGTTCGGTGTAGGTCGTTCGCTCCAAGCTGGGCTGTGTGCAC
GAACCCCCCGTTCAGCCCGACCGCTGCGCCTTATCCGGTAACTATCGTCTTGAGTCCAACCCGGTAAGAC
ACGACTTATCGCCACTGGCAGCAGCCACTGGTAACAGGATTAGCAGAGCGAGGTATGTAGGCGGTGCTAC
AGAGTTCTTGAAGTGGTGGCCTAACTACGGCTACACTAGAAGAACAGTATTTGGTATCTGCGCTCTGCTG
AAGCCAGTTACCTTCGGAAAAAGAGTTGGTAGCTCTTGATCCGGCAAACAAACCACCGCTGGTAGCGGTG
GTTTTTTTGTTTGCAAGCAGCAGATTACGCGCAGAAAAAAAGGATCTCAAGAAGATCCTTTGATCTTTTC
TACGGGGTCTGACGCTCAGTGGAACGAAAACTCACGTTAAGGGATTTTGGTCATGAGATTATCAAAAAGG
ATCTTCACCTAGATCCTTTTAAATTAAAAATGAAGTTTTAAATCAATCTAAAGTATATATGAGTAAACTT
GGTCTGACAGTTACCAATGCTTAATCAGTGAGGCACCTATCTCAGCGATCTGTCTATTTCGTTCATCCAT
AGTTGCCTGACTCCCCGTCGTGTAGATAACTACGATACGGGAGGGCTTACCATCTGGCCCCAGTGCTGCA
ATGATACCGCGAGACCCACGCTCACCGGCTCCAGATTTATCAGCAATAAACCAGCCAGCCGGAAGGGCCG
AGCGCAGAAGTGGTCCTGCAACTTTATCCGCCTCCATCCAGTCTATTAATTGTTGCCGGGAAGCTAGAGT
AAGTAGTTCGCCAGTTAATAGTTTGCGCAACGTTGTTGCCATTGCTACAGGCATCGTGGTGTCACGCTCG
TCGTTTGGTATGGCTTCATTCAGCTCCGGTTCCCAACGATCAAGGCGAGTTACATGATCCCCCATGTTGT
GCAAAAAAGCGGTTAGCTCCTTCGGTCCTCCGATCGTTGTCAGAAGTAAGTTGGCCGCAGTGTTATCACT
CATGGTTATGGCAGCACTGCATAATTCTCTTACTGTCATGCCATCCGTAAGATGCTTTTCTGTGACTGGT
GAGTACTCAACCAAGTCATTCTGAGAATAGTGTATGCGGCGACCGAGTTGCTCTTGCCCGGCGTCAATAC
GGGATAATACCGCGCCACATAGCAGAACTTTAAAAGTGCTCATCATTGGAAAACGTTCTTCGGGGCGAAA
ACTCTCAAGGATCTTACCGCTGTTGAGATCCAGTTCGATGTAACCCACTCGTGCACCCAACTGATCTTCA
GCATCTTTTACTTTCACCAGCGTTTCTGGGTGAGCAAAAACAGGAAGGCAAAATGCCGCAAAAAAGGGAA
TAAGGGCGACACGGAAATGTTGAATACTCATACTCTTCCTTTTTCAATATTATTGAAGCATTTATCAGGG
TTATTGTCTCATGAGCGGATACATATTTGAATGTATTTAGAAAAATAAACAAATAGGGGTTCCGCGCACA
TTTCCCCGAAAAGTGCCACCTGACGTCGACGGATCGGGAGATCTCCCGATCCCCTATGGTGCACTCTCAG
TACAATCTGCTCTGATGCCGCATAGTTAAGCCAGTATCTGCTCCCTGCTTGTGTGTTGGAGGTCGCTGAG
TAGTGCGCGAGCAAAATTTAAGCTACAACAAGGCAAGGCTTGACCGACAATTGCATGAAGAATCTGCTTA
GGGTTAGGCGTTTTGCGCTGCTTCGCGATGTACGGGCCAGATATACGCGTT
Features (pLannotate 1.2.2; 42 found; start..end, strand, type, name):
      1..380     +  enhancer       CMV enhancer: human cytomegalovirus immediate early enhancer
    381..580     +  promoter       CMV promoter: human cytomegalovirus (CMV) immediate early promoter
    598..778     +  LTR            5' LTR (truncated): truncated 5' long terminal repeat (LTR) from HIV-1
    825..950     +  misc_feature   HIV-1 Ψ: packaging signal of human immunodeficiency virus type 1
    934..1297    +  CDS            HIV-1 gag (fragment): gag protein from human immunodeficiency virus 1; gag
   1443..1676    +  misc_feature   RRE: The Rev response element (RRE) of HIV-1 allows for Rev-dependent mRNA export from the nucleus to the cytoplasm.
   2053..2153    +  CDS            Rev (fragment): human immunodeficiency virus 1 (HIV-1) Rev protein; rev; enhances nuclear export of unspliced and incompletely spliced viral mRNAs
   2203..2320    +  misc_feature   cPPT/CTS: central polypurine tract and central termination sequence of HIV-1
   2377..2401    +  protein_bind   attB1: mutant version of attB; recombination site for the Gateway® BP reaction BP Clonase™
   2433..2747    +  promoter       tight TRE promoter: Tet-responsive promoter PTight, consisting of seven tet operator sequences followed by the minimal CMV promoter
   2757..2822    +  CDS            3xFLAG: three tandem FLAG® epitope tags, followed by an enterokinase cleavage site
   2823..4466    +  CDS            luciferase: firefly luciferase; luc+; enhanced luc+ version of the luciferase gene
   4505..4529    -  protein_bind   attB2: mutant version of attB; recombination site for the Gateway® BP reaction BP Clonase™
   4579..5790    +  promoter       UbC promoter: human ubiquitin C promoter
   5855..5907    +  misc_feature   MCS (fragment): multiple cloning site
   5915..6612    +  CDS            rtTA3 (fragment): reverse tetracycline transactivator 3 activates expression from Tet-responsive promoters in the presence of doxycycline
   6542..6652    +  CDS            VP48: 3 tandem repeats of the minimal activation domain of herpes simplex virus VP16 (Cheng et al., 2013)
   6810..7272    +  misc_feature   IRES: internal ribosome entry site (IRES) of the encephalomyocarditis virus (EMCV)
   7330..8350    +  CDS            HygR (fragment): aminoglycoside phosphotransferase from E. coli; aph(4)-Ia; confers resistance to hygromycin
   8368..8646    +  CDS            yokD (fragment): YOKD_BACSU - Experimental evidence at protein level: Swiss-Prot protein existence level 1. May contribute to antibiotic resistance. From Bacillus subtilis (strain 168).
   8676..8759    +  CDS            large T antigen (fragment): large T antigen from SV40 (simian virus 40)
   8793..8816    +  misc_feature   MCS (fragment): pBluescript multiple cloning site
   8816..9404    +  misc_feature   WPRE: woodchuck hepatitis virus posttranscriptional regulatory element
   9405..9424    +  misc_feature   MCS (fragment): pBluescript multiple cloning site
   9426..9926    +  CDS            nef (fragment): NEF_HV1LA - Experimental evidence at protein level: Swiss-Prot protein existence level 1. Extracellular Nef protein targets CD4(+) T-lymphocytes for apoptosis by interacting with CXCR4 surface receptors. From Human immunodeficiency virus type 1 group M subtype B (isolate Lai) (HIV-1).
   9933..10113   +  LTR            5' LTR (truncated): truncated 5' long terminal repeat (LTR) from HIV-1
  10145..10369   +  polyA_signal   bGH poly(A) signal: bovine growth hormone polyadenylation signal
  10373..10394   +  promoter       SV40 promoter (fragment): SV40 enhancer and early promoter
  10415..10843   +  rep_origin     f1 ori (sequence partly withheld): f1 bacteriophage origin of replication; arrow indicates direction of (+) strand synthesis
  10857..11186   +  promoter       SV40 promoter: SV40 enhancer and early promoter
  11234..11281   +  promoter       EM7 promoter: synthetic bacterial promoter&nbsp
  11300..11674   +  CDS            BleoR: antibiotic-binding protein; Sh ble from Streptoalloteichus hindustanus; confers resistance to bleomycin, phleomycin, and Zeocin™
  11684..11809   +  CDS            ble (fragment): BLE_KLEPN - Experimental evidence at protein level: Swiss-Prot protein existence level 1. Binding protein with a strong affinity to the bleomycin family of antibiotics. Binds to CL990; an antimitotic-antibiotic compound. From Klebsiella pneumoniae.
  11804..11925   +  polyA_signal   SV40 poly(A) signal: SV40 polyadenylation signal
  11996..12018   -  protein_bind   lac operator (fragment): The lac repressor binds to the lac operator to inhibit transcription in E. coli. This inhibition can be relieved by adding lactose or isopropyl-β-D-thiogalactopyranoside (IPTG). lac repressor encoded by lacI
  12022..12052   -  promoter       lac promoter: promoter for the E. coli lac operon
  12067..12088   -  protein_bind   CAP binding site: CAP binding activates transcription in the presence of cAMP. E. coli catabolite activator protein
  12101..12193   -  CDS            lacI (fragment): lac repressor; lacI; The lac repressor binds to the lac operator to inhibit transcription in E. coli. This inhibition can be relieved by adding lactose or isopropyl-β-D-thiogalactopyranoside (IPTG).
  12376..12964   -  rep_origin     ori: high-copy-number ColE1/pMB1/pBR322/pUC origin of replication
  13135..13995   -  CDS            AmpR: β-lactamase; bla; confers resistance to ampicillin, carbenicillin, and related antibiotics
  13996..14100   -  promoter       AmpR promoter: bla
  14159..14211   -  misc_feature   bom (fragment): basis of mobility region from pBR322
