[The description below was written by a language model from this plasmid's Addgene catalogue record and pLannotate feature annotations shown in this document.]
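Description:
pSLIK_hygro_3xflag_Luciferase is an HIV-1-based lentiviral expression plasmid of about 14.4 kb, built on the pSLIK-hygro Gateway destination backbone, that delivers a doxycycline-inducible, N-terminally 3xFLAG-tagged firefly luciferase to mammalian cells. In bacteria it is maintained through a high-copy ColE1/pUC-type origin with ampicillin resistance; an f1 origin is also present. The backbone outside the viral unit also carries an SV40/EM7-driven bleomycin/Zeocin resistance cassette. The viral genome is transcribed from a CMV enhancer/promoter fused to a truncated 5' LTR. It contains the Ψ packaging signal with a gag fragment, the RRE for Rev-dependent nuclear export, the cPPT/CTS, a WPRE to boost transcript expression, and a truncated 3' LTR followed by a bGH polyadenylation signal.

Between the attB1 and attB2 sites left by Gateway recombination sits the inducible cassette: a tight TRE promoter (seven tet operators plus a minimal CMV promoter) driving 3xFLAG fused to the luc+ version of luciferase. Immediately downstream, a constitutive human UbC promoter expresses the reverse tetracycline transactivator rtTA3, linked through an EMCV IRES to a hygromycin resistance gene. A single provirus therefore supplies the transactivator, the selectable marker and the responsive transgene, so hygromycin-selected cells express tagged luciferase only when doxycycline is added. The two annotated sequence records (depositor and sequencing-derived) differ by one nucleotide in length and in their start coordinate but show the same feature layout. The record gives the purpose only as inducible expression of the tagged luciferase. It does not state a specific experimental role, although such a construct could plausibly serve as a control or reporter alongside other inducible pSLIK vectors.
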