Addgene plasmid #136528: pSLIK_hygro_3xflag_Luciferase
Purpose: Lentiviral expression vector for an inducible 3xflag-tagged Luciferase
Depositing lab: Kevin Janes. Depositing organization: University of Virginia. Publication: Sporadic activation of an oxidative stress-dependent NRF2-p53 signaling network in breast epithelial spheroids and premalignancies. Pereira EJ, Burns JS, Lee CY, Marohl T, Calderon D, Wang L, Atkins KA, Wang CC, Janes KA. Sci Signal. 2020 Apr 14;13(627). pii: 13/627/eaba4200. doi: 10.1126/scisignal.aba4200. PubMed 32291314.
Backbone
  Vector backbone: pSLIK-hygro
  Backbone manufacturer: Addgene #25737
  Backbone size w/o insert (bp): 13286
  Vector type: Mammalian Expression, Lentiviral ; destinatioin vector for gateway cloning
  Selectable markers: Hygromycin
Growth in bacteria
  Bacterial resistance: Ampicillin, 100 μg/mL
  Growth temperature: 37°C
  Growth strain: NEB Stable
  Copy number: Unknown
Gene/Insert
  Gene/Insert name: Luciferase
  Species: Firefly
  Tag / fusion protein: 3x FLAG (N terminal on insert)
  Cloning method: Gateway Cloning
  Sequencing primers: 5′ CMV-F
Terms and licenses: Academic/Nonprofit Terms; Industry Terms: Not Available to Industry
How to cite: pSLIK_hygro_3xflag_Luciferase was a gift from Kevin Janes (Addgene plasmid # 136528 ; http://n2t.net/addgene:136528 ; RRID:Addgene_136528)
